Addgene plasmid #16297: pWZL Hygro-NFLAG TRF1 deltaA deltaM
Depositing lab: Titia de Lange. Depositing organization: Rockefeller University. Publication: Different telomere damage signaling pathways in human and mouse cells. Smogorzewska A, de Lange T. EMBO J. 2002 Aug 15. 21(16):4338-48. 10.1093/emboj/cdf433 PubMed 12169636.
Backbone
  Vector backbone: pWZL Hygro NFLAG
  Backbone size w/o insert (bp): 5900
  Vector type: Mammalian Expression, Retroviral
  Selectable markers: Hygromycin
Growth in bacteria
  Bacterial resistance: Ampicillin, 100 μg/mL
  Growth temperature: 37°C
  Growth strain: DH5alpha
  Copy number: High Copy
Gene/Insert
  Gene/Insert name: hTRF1 (alt names: human TTAGGG repeat binding factor 1; 2423)
  Species: H. sapiens (human)
  Insert size (bp): 936
  Mutation: Deleted acidic domain (aa1-66) and myb domain (aa379-439)
  Entrez Gene: TERF1 (a.k.a. PIN2, TRBF1, TRF, TRF1, hTRF1-AS, t-TRF1)
  Tag / fusion protein: Flag (N terminal on backbone)
  Cloning method: Restriction Enzyme; 5′ cloning site BamHI (not destroyed); 3′ cloning site EcoRI (not destroyed)
  Sequencing primers: 5′ CCTTTGTACACCCTAAGCCT; 3′ AATGCTCGTCAAGAAGAC
Terms and licenses: Academic/Nonprofit Terms; Industry Terms: Not Available to Industry
How to cite: pWZL Hygro-NFLAG TRF1 deltaA deltaM was a gift from Titia de Lange (Addgene plasmid # 16297 ; http://n2t.net/addgene:16297 ; RRID:Addgene_16297)
