[The description below was written by a language model from this plasmid's Addgene catalogue record.]
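Description:
pWZL Hygro-NFLAG TRF1 deltaA deltaM is a retroviral mammalian expression plasmid built on the pWZL Hygro NFLAG backbone (about 5.9 kb without insert). It is maintained in E. coli as a high-copy plasmid under ampicillin selection, and it carries a hygromycin marker so that transduced or transfected mammalian cells can be selected. No feature table accompanies the record, so the promoter, origin of replication and viral elements are not explicitly listed. pWZL-type vectors are generally Moloney murine leukemia virus–derived designs in which the long terminal repeats drive transcription and a packaging signal allows the transcript to be encapsidated when the plasmid is introduced into a retroviral packaging cell line.

The insert is a 936 bp truncated form of human TRF1 (TERF1, TTAGGG repeat binding factor 1), cloned between BamHI and EcoRI sites that both remain intact. Two regions have been deleted: the N-terminal acidic domain (amino acids 1–66) and the C-terminal Myb domain (amino acids 379–439). The Myb domain is the part of TRF1 that contacts telomeric duplex DNA, so the encoded protein should lack direct DNA-binding ability while keeping the central portion of the protein, which includes the region responsible for dimerization. A FLAG epitope supplied by the backbone is fused to the N terminus, allowing detection or immunoprecipitation with anti-FLAG antibodies. The associated publication concerns telomere damage signaling pathways in human and mouse cells, which fits use of this construct for stable retroviral expression of a TRF1 deletion mutant in telomere biology studies. The record does not state the specific experimental role of this allele.
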