>Addgene plasmid #16297 | pWZL Hygro-NFLAG TRF1 deltaA deltaM | addgene partial sequence | sequence record 22699 | pBABE5 5'-CTTTATCCAGCCCTCAC-3'
CNCNGCGGACGCCCCATGGACTCAAGACGATGACGATAAAGGATCCGTGGCCGAGGCCGAGGCCGTGGCT
GCCGGCTGGATGCTCGATTTCCTCTGCCTCTCTCTTTGCCGAGCTTTCCGCGACGGCCGCTCCGAGGACT
TCCGCAGGACCCGCAACAGCGCAGAGGCTATTATTCATGGACTATCCAGTCTAACAGCTTGCCAGTTGAG
AACGATATACATATGTCAGTTTTTGACAAGAATTGCAGCAGGAAAAACCCTTGATGCACAGTTTGAAAAT
GATGAACGAATTACACCCTTGGAATCAGCCCTGATGATTTGGGGTTCAATTGAAAAGGAACATGACAAAC
TTCATGAAGAAATACAGAATTTAATTAAAATTCAGGCTATAGCTGTTTGTATGGAAAATGGCAACTTTAA
AGAAGCAGAAGAAGTCTTTGAAAGAATATTTGGTGATCCAAATTCTCATATGCCTTTCAAAAGCAAATTG
CTTATGATAATCTCTCAGAAAGATACATTTCATTCCTTTTTTCAACACTTCAGCTACAACCACATGATGG
AGAAAATTAAGAGTTATGTGAATTATGTGCTAAGTGAAAAATCATCAACCTTTCTAATGAAGGCAGCGGC
AAAAGTAGTAGAAAGCAAAGGCCAGGACCATAACTTCTCAAGATAAACCTTGGTGGAATGATGTTGAAAT
GGAACTGAAGCTAATTGGATACAGAAAAGTGTAGTGACAACAGTCTGCGGTACTGATCTCNA
